>Addgene plasmid #67720 | pHKMC1: Empty sgRNA for Cloning | depositor full sequence | sequence record 117336 | pHKMC1: Empty sgRNA for Cloning sequence 3482 bps
AAAGTGCCACCTGACGTCTAAGAAACCATTATTATCATGACATTAACCTATAAAAATAGGCGTATCACGA
GGCCCTTTCGTCTCGCGCGTTTCGGTGATGACGGTGAAAACCTCTGACACATGCAGCTCCCGGAGACGGT
CACAGCTTGTCTGTAAGCGGATGCCGGGAGCAGACAAGCCCGTCAGGGCGCGTCAGCGGGTGTTGGCGGG
TGTCGGGGCTGGCTTAACTATGCGGCATCAGAGCAGATTGTACTGAGAGTGCACCATATGCGGTGTGAAA
TACCGCACAGATGCGTAAGGAGAAAATACCGCATCAGGCGCCATTCGCCATTCAGGCTGCGCAACTGTTG
GGAAGGGCGATCGGTGCGGGCCTCTTCGCTATTACGCCAGCTGGCGAAAGGGGGATGTGCTGCAAGGCGA
TTAAGTTGGGTAACGCCAGGGTTTTCCCAGTCACGACGTTGTAAAACGACGGCCAGTGAATTCCTCCAAG
AACTCGTACAAAAATGCTCTGAAGTAGGTCTCGAGATCAATACTGGGAAGACGAAAGTCTTGCGAAACCG
ATTCGCTGACCCCAGTAAAGTCTACTTCGGTAGCCCTTCCCCCACCACCCAGCTCGACGACGTCGACGAG
TACATCTACCTCGGTCGTCAAATCAACGCCCAAAACAACTTGATGCCGGAAATCCACCGAAGACGTCGAG
CAGCCTGGGCTGCATTCAATGGAATCAAGAATGCCACCGACTCCATCACCGACAAGAAGATTCGTGCGAA
TCTGTTCGACTCAATTGTCCTTCCAGCGCTCACCTACGTTTCAGAAGCCTGGACATTCACCAAAGCTCTA
TCCGAACGAGTACGAATCACACATGCCTCCCCCACAAATTATTGATCTACATCCCCATTTGGTATAGTGT
CTTACAGGACTCTCAATATGTCAGCTGCATGATAAATGGTCCCTATATAATTGAATTGCAAATCTAAATG
TTTGCGGCCGCTTACCGGATCCATGTTTTAGAGCTAGAAATAGCAAGTTAAAATAAGGCTAGTCCGTTAT
CAACTTGAAAAAGTGGCACCGAGTCGGTGCTTTTTTTCAATAATATTCTAGATATCCCTTTTTGAAACTA
AAATGAAATACTCTAAATTTTTGAGTTCAATGTTTCAACTAATCTTGGTTAAAGGTAAATTCCCGGAGGG
ACGATTTTAAAGTTGCCAGAGTTGATTAAATTGGTCCAAAAAATTTTATTAGGAAACTCGAAAAAAAATT
GATTTTTTTTGACAATATTCCAAAGAAAATTACAAAATCTCGACGCCAAACATAGTCGGCTGTGAAGCTT
GGCGTAATCATGGTCATAGCTGTTTCCTGTGTGAAATTGTTATCCGCTCACAATTCCACACAACATACGA
GCCGGAAGCATAAAGTGTAAAGCCTGGGGTGCCTAATGAGTGAGCTAACTCACATTAATTGCGTTGCGCT
CACTGCCCGCTTTCCAGTCGGGAAACCTGTCGTGCCAGCTGCATTAATGAATCGGCCAACGCGCGGGGAG
AGGCGGTTTGCGTATTGGGCGCTCTTCCGCTTCCTCGCTCACTGACTCGCTGCGCTCGGTCGTTCGGCTG
CGGCGAGCGGTATCAGCTCACTCAAAGGCGGTAATACGGTTATCCACAGAATCAGGGGATAACGCAGGAA
AGAACATGTGAGCAAAAGGCCAGCAAAAGGCCAGGAACCGTAAAAAGGCCGCGTTGCTGGCGTTTTTCCA
TAGGCTCCGCCCCCCTGACGAGCATCACAAAAATCGACGCTCAAGTCAGAGGTGGCGAAACCCGACAGGA
CTATAAAGATACCAGGCGTTTCCCCCTGGAAGCTCCCTCGTGCGCTCTCCTGTTCCGACCCTGCCGCTTA
CCGGATACCTGTCCGCCTTTCTCCCTTCGGGAAGCGTGGCGCTTTCTCATAGCTCACGCTGTAGGTATCT
CAGTTCGGTGTAGGTCGTTCGCTCCAAGCTGGGCTGTGTGCACGAACCCCCCGTTCAGCCCGACCGCTGC
GCCTTATCCGGTAACTATCGTCTTGAGTCCAACCCGGTAAGACACGACTTATCGCCACTGGCAGCAGCCA
CTGGTAACAGGATTAGCAGAGCGAGGTATGTAGGCGGTGCTACAGAGTTCTTGAAGTGGTGGCCTAACTA
CGGCTACACTAGAAGAACAGTATTTGGTATCTGCGCTCTGCTGAAGCCAGTTACCTTCGGAAAAAGAGTT
GGTAGCTCTTGATCCGGCAAACAAACCACCGCTGGTAGCGGTGGTTTTTTTGTTTGCAAGCAGCAGATTA
CGCGCAGAAAAAAAGGATCTCAAGAAGATCCTTTGATCTTTTCTACGGGGTCTGACGCTCAGTGGAACGA
AAACTCACGTTAAGGGATTTTGGTCATGAGATTATCAAAAAGGATCTTCACCTAGATCCTTTTAAATTAA
AAATGAAGTTTTAAATCAATCTAAAGTATATATGAGTAAACTTGGTCTGACAGTTACCAATGCTTAATCA
GTGAGGCACCTATCTCAGCGATCTGTCTATTTCGTTCATCCATAGTTGCCTGACTCCCCGTCGTGTAGAT
AACTACGATACGGGAGGGCTTACCATCTGGCCCCAGTGCTGCAATGATACCGCGAGACCCACGCTCACCG
GCTCCAGATTTATCAGCAATAAACCAGCCAGCCGGAAGGGCCGAGCGCAGAAGTGGTCCTGCAACTTTAT
CCGCCTCCATCCAGTCTATTAATTGTTGCCGGGAAGCTAGAGTAAGTAGTTCGCCAGTTAATAGTTTGCG
CAACGTTGTTGCCATTGCTACAGGCATCGTGGTGTCACGCTCGTCGTTTGGTATGGCTTCATTCAGCTCC
GGTTCCCAACGATCAAGGCGAGTTACATGATCCCCCATGTTGTGCAAAAAAGCGGTTAGCTCCTTCGGTC
CTCCGATCGTTGTCAGAAGTAAGTTGGCCGCAGTGTTATCACTCATGGTTATGGCAGCACTGCATAATTC
TCTTACTGTCATGCCATCCGTAAGATGCTTTTCTGTGACTGGTGAGTACTCAACCAAGTCATTCTGAGAA
TAGTGTATGCGGCGACCGAGTTGCTCTTGCCCGGCGTCAATACGGGATAATACCGCGCCACATAGCAGAA
CTTTAAAAGTGCTCATCATTGGAAAACGTTCTTCGGGGCGAAAACTCTCAAGGATCTTACCGCTGTTGAG
ATCCAGTTCGATGTAACCCACTCGTGCACCCAACTGATCTTCAGCATCTTTTACTTTCACCAGCGTTTCT
GGGTGAGCAAAAACAGGAAGGCAAAATGCCGCAAAAAAGGGAATAAGGGCGACACGGAAATGTTGAATAC
TCATACTCTTCCTTTTTCAATATTATTGAAGCATTTATCAGGGTTATTGTCTCATGAGCGGATACATATT
TGAATGTATTTAGAAAAATAAACAAATAGGGGTTCCGCGCACATTTCCCCGA
Features (pLannotate 1.2.2; 13 found; start..end, strand, type, name):
     82..117     +  CDS            rop (fragment): Rop protein, which maintains plasmids at low copy number; rop
    219..318     +  misc_feature   bom (fragment): basis of mobility region from pBR322
    324..481     -  CDS            lacZα (fragment): LacZα fragment of β-galactosidase; lacZ fragment
    484..983     +  promoter       CeU6 promoter: promoter for the C. elegans K09B11.12 U6 snRNA gene (Friedland et al., 2013)
   1005..1080    +  misc_RNA       gRNA scaffold: guide RNA scaffold for the Streptococcus pyogenes CRISPR/Cas9 system
   1088..1324    +  misc_feature   3' CeU6: region downstream of the C. elegans K09B11.12 U6 snRNA gene
   1367..1383    -  protein_bind   lac operator: The lac repressor binds to the lac operator to inhibit transcription in E. coli. This inhibition can be relieved by adding lactose or isopropyl-β-D-thiogalactopyranoside (IPTG). lac repressor encoded by lacI
   1391..1421    -  promoter       lac promoter: promoter for the E. coli lac operon
   1436..1457    -  protein_bind   CAP binding site: CAP binding activates transcription in the presence of cAMP. E. coli catabolite activator protein
   1470..1562    -  CDS            lacI (fragment): lac repressor; lacI; The lac repressor binds to the lac operator to inhibit transcription in E. coli. This inhibition can be relieved by adding lactose or isopropyl-β-D-thiogalactopyranoside (IPTG).
   1745..2333    -  rep_origin     ori: high-copy-number ColE1/pMB1/pBR322/pUC origin of replication
   2504..3364    -  CDS            AmpR: β-lactamase; bla; confers resistance to ampicillin, carbenicillin, and related antibiotics
   3365..3469    -  promoter       AmpR promoter: bla
