[The description below was written by a language model from this plasmid's Addgene catalogue record and pLannotate feature annotations shown in this document.]
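Description:
pHKMC1 is an empty sgRNA cloning vector for CRISPR/Cas9 genome editing in Caenorhabditis elegans. It was derived from a PU6::unc-119_sgRNA plasmid by replacing the unc-119 targeting sequence with NotI and BamHI sites, so that a user-chosen guide sequence can be dropped in; the record lists Gibson cloning as the construction method. At about 3.5 kb, it is a small pUC-type plasmid that replicates in E. coli from a high-copy ColE1/pMB1-family origin and is selected with ampicillin through the β-lactamase gene and its native promoter. The remaining bacterial annotations (lac promoter, lac operator, CAP binding site, and fragments of lacZα, lacI, rop and bom) are remnants of the parental cloning backbone and have no stated role in the construct's function.

The functional cassette consists of the promoter of the C. elegans K09B11.12 U6 snRNA gene, a short gap of roughly twenty bases that presumably holds the NotI/BamHI cloning sites, the Streptococcus pyogenes Cas9 guide RNA scaffold, and the genomic region downstream of the same U6 gene. U6 promoters are transcribed by RNA polymerase III, which suits the production of short, uncapped, non-polyadenylated RNAs, and the native 3′ flanking sequence is expected to supply termination signals. Once a spacer is inserted upstream of the scaffold, the plasmid expresses a complete single guide RNA in worms. It carries no Cas9 gene and no worm selection marker, so Cas9 and any repair template must be provided separately. The associated publication describes a C. elegans genome-editing toolkit built around dual-marker selection cassettes, within which this vector serves as the guide RNA expression component.
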