Addgene plasmid #67720: pHKMC1: Empty sgRNA for Cloning
Purpose: (Empty Backbone) Empty vector for cloning sgRNA. NotI and BamHI for cloning sgRNA. PU6 driven sgRNA.
Depositing lab: Monica Colaiacovo. Depositing organization: Harvard Medical School. Publication: Efficient Genome Editing in Caenorhabditis elegans with a Toolkit of Dual-Marker Selection Cassettes. Norris AD, Kim HM, Colaiacovo MP, Calarco JA. Genetics. 2015 Oct;201(2):449-58. doi: 10.1534/genetics.115.180679. Epub 2015 Jul 30. PubMed 26232410.
Backbone
  Vector backbone: U6::unc-119_sgRNA from J.Calarco (Plasmid #46169)
  Backbone size (bp): 3479
  Modifications to backbone: unc-119 sgRNA sequence from PU6::unc-119_sgRNA(Plasmid #46169) was replaced by NotI and BamHI sites for sgRNA cloning purpose.
  Vector type: Worm Expression
  Promoter: PU6
Growth in bacteria
  Bacterial resistance: Ampicillin, 100 μg/mL
  Growth temperature: 37°C
  Growth strain: DH5alpha
  Growth instructions: NEB 5-alpha (DH5alpha derivative)
  Copy number: High Copy
Gene/Insert
  Cloning method: Gibson Cloning
Terms and licenses: Academic/Nonprofit Terms; Industry Terms: Not Available to Industry
How to cite: pHKMC1: Empty sgRNA for Cloning was a gift from Monica Colaiacovo (Addgene plasmid # 67720 ; http://n2t.net/addgene:67720 ; RRID:Addgene_67720)
