>Addgene plasmid #67720 | pHKMC1: Empty sgRNA for Cloning | addgene partial sequence | sequence record 119950 | pBR322ori-F 5'-GGGAAACGCCTGGTATCTTT-3'
TTCGCCACCTCTGACTTGAGCGTCGATTTTTGTGATGCTCGTCAGGGGGGCGGAGCCTATGGAAAAACGC
CAGCAACGCGGCCTTTTTACGGTTCCTGGCCTTTTGCTGGCCTTTTGCTCACATGTTCTTTCCTGCGTTA
TCCCCTGATTCTGTGGATAACCGTATTACCGCCTTTGAGTGAGCTGATACCGCTCGCCGCAGCCGAACGA
CCGAGCGCAGCGAGTCAGTGAGCGAGGAAGCGGAAGAGCGCCCAATACGCAAACCGCCTCTCCCCGCGCG
TTGGCCGATTCATTAATGCAGCTGGCACGACAGGTTTCCCGACTGGAAAGCGGGCAGTGAGCGCAACGCA
ATTAATGTGAGTTAGCTCACTCATTAGGCACCCCAGGCTTTACACTTTATGCTTCCGGCTCGTATGTTGT
GTGGAATTGTGAGCGGATAACAATTTCACACAGGAAACAGCTATGACCATGATTACGCCAAGCTTCACAG
CCGACTATGTTTGGCGTCGAGATTTTGTAATTTTCTTTGGAATATTGTCAAAAAAAATCAATTTTTTTTC
GAGTTTCCTAATAAAATTTTTTGGACCAATTTAATCAACTCTGGCAACTTTAAAATCGTCCCTCCGGGAA
TTTACCTTTAACCAAGATTAGTTGAAACATTGAACTCAAAAATTTAGAGTATTTCATTTTAGTTTCAAAA
AGGGATATCTAGAATATTATTGAAAAAAAGCACCGACTCGGTGCCACTTTTTCAAGTTGATAACGGACTA
GCCTTATTTTAACTTGCTATTTCTAGCTCTAAAACATGGATCCGGTAAGCGGCCGCAAACATTTAGATTT
GCAATTCAATTATATAGGGACCATTTATCATGCAGCTGACATATTGAGAGTCCTGTAAGACACTATACCA
AATGGGGATGTAGATCAATAATTTGTGGGGGAGGCATGTGTGATTCGTACTCGTTCGGATAGAGCTTTGG
TGAATGTCCAGGCTTCTGAAACGTAGGTGAGCGCTGGAAGGACAATTGAGTCGAACAGATTCGCACGAAT
CTTCTTGTCGGTGATGGAGTCGGTGGCATTCTTGATTCCATTGAATGCAGCCCAGGCTGCTCGACGTCTT
CGGTGGATTTCCGGCATCA
