>Addgene plasmid #67720 | pHKMC1: Empty sgRNA for Cloning | addgene partial sequence | sequence record 119951 | MoCloR 5'-gccacctgacgtctaagaaacc-3'
ATTAACCTATAAAAATAGGCGTATCACGAGGCCCTTTCGTCTCGCGCGTTTCGGTGATGACGGTGAAAAC
CTCTGACACATGCAGCTCCCGGAGACGGTCACAGCTTGTCTGTAAGCGGATGCCGGGAGCAGACAAGCCC
GTCAGGGCGCGTCAGCGGGTGTTGGCGGGTGTCGGGGCTGGCTTAACTATGCGGCATCAGAGCAGATTGT
ACTGAGAGTGCACCATATGCGGTGTGAAATACCGCACAGATGCGTAAGGAGAAAATACCGCATCAGGCGC
CATTCGCCATTCAGGCTGCGCAACTGTTGGGAAGGGCGATCGGTGCGGGCCTCTTCGCTATTACGCCAGC
TGGCGAAAGGGGGATGTGCTGCAAGGCGATTAAGTTGGGTAACGCCAGGGTTTTCCCAGTCACGACGTTG
TAAAACGACGGCCAGTGAATTCCTCCAAGAACTCGTACAAAAATGCTCTGAAGTAGGTCTCGAGATCAAT
ACTGGGAAGACGAAAGTCTTGCGAAACCGATTCGCTGACCCCAGTAAAGTCTACTTCGGTAGCCCTTCCC
CCACCACCCAGCTCGACGACGTCGACGAGTACATCTACCTCGGTCGTCAAATCAACGCCCAAAACAACTT
GATGCCGGAAATCCACCGAAGACGTCGAGCAGCCTGGGCTGCATTCAATGGAATCAAGAATGCCACCGAC
TCCATCACCGACAAGAAGATTCGTGCGAATCTGTTCGACTCAATTGTCCTTCCAGCGCTCACCTACGTTT
CAGAAGCCTGGACATTCACCAAAGCTCTATCCGAACGAGTACGAATCACACATGCCTCCCCCACAAATTA
TTGATCTACATCCCCATTTGGTATAGTGTCTTACAGGACTCTCAATATGTCAGCTGCATGATAAATGGTC
CCTATATAATTGAATTGCAAATCTAAATGTTTGCGGCCGCTTACCGGATCCATGTTTTAGAGCTAGAAAT
AGCAAGTTAAAATAAGGCTAGTCCGTTATCAACTTGAAAAAGTGGCACCGAGTCGGTGCTTTTTTTCAAT
AATATTCTAGATATCCCTTTTTG
